Addgene plasmid #218703: pCDB179-Z1-PETase
Purpose: Encodes codon optimized Z1-PETase enzyme for bacterial expression
Depositing lab: Gregg Beckham. Depositing organization: National Laboratory of the Rockies (NLR). Publication: Enabling high-throughput enzyme discovery and engineering with a low-cost, robot-assisted pipeline. Norton-Baker B, Denton MCR, Murphy NP, Fram B, Lim S, Erickson E, Gauthier NP, Beckham GT. Sci Rep. 2024 Jun 24;14(1):14449. doi: 10.1038/s41598-024-64938-0. PubMed 38914665.
Backbone
  Vector backbone: pCDB179
  Vector type: Bacterial Expression
Growth in bacteria
  Bacterial resistance: Kanamycin, 50 μg/mL
  Growth temperature: 37°C
  Growth strain: DH5alpha
  Copy number: High Copy
Gene/Insert
  Gene/Insert name: Z1-PETase
  Species: Synthetic
  Tag / fusion protein: 10xHis (N terminal on backbone)
  Cloning method: Gene Synthesis
Terms and licenses: Academic/Nonprofit Terms; Industry Terms: Not Available to Industry
How to cite: pCDB179-Z1-PETase was a gift from Gregg Beckham (Addgene plasmid # 218703 ; http://n2t.net/addgene:218703 ; RRID:Addgene_218703)
