[The description below was written by a language model from this plasmid's Addgene catalogue record and pLannotate feature annotations shown in this document.]
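Description:
pCDB179-Z1-PETase is a bacterial expression plasmid of about 6.3 kb, built on the pCDB179 backbone, that carries a synthetic, codon-optimized gene for the Z1-PETase enzyme. The backbone has the layout of a pET-style T7 vector. It replicates from a ColE1/pMB1-type origin, and the annotation also finds the pBR322 bom region and the rop gene, although the catalogue lists it as high copy. An f1 phage origin is also present. Selection is by kanamycin through an aph(3')-Ia resistance gene. Short tetracycline-resistance fragments, a partial AmpR promoter and a predicted E. coli open reading frame appear to be nonfunctional backbone remnants.

The expression cassette consists of a T7 promoter followed by a lac operator and the T7 gene 10 ribosome binding site, with a T7 terminator downstream. A plasmid-borne lacI gene with its own promoter supplies repressor. Transcription therefore depends on a host that provides T7 RNA polymerase and is induced with IPTG or lactose. The open reading frame begins with an N-terminal polyhistidine tag, recorded as 10xHis in the catalogue and detected as 9xHis by the annotation software. This is followed by yeast SMT3 (SUMO), and then the insert, which matches the PET hydrolase of Ideonella sakaiensis, an enzyme that hydrolyses poly(ethylene terephthalate) mainly to MHET. The His tag allows metal-affinity purification, and SUMO fusions are commonly used to aid solubility and to allow tag removal by a SUMO protease. How Z1-PETase differs from the natural enzyme is not stated in the record. The associated work concerns a low-cost, robot-assisted pipeline for high-throughput enzyme discovery and engineering, consistent with use of this plasmid for recombinant production and purification of the enzyme in E. coli.
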