Features (pLannotate 1.2.2; 20 found; start..end, strand, type, name):
     18..67      +  CDS            SET1 (fragment): solubility-enhancement tag derived from T7 phage gene 10B
     75..122     +  terminator     T7 terminator: transcription terminator for bacteriophage T7 RNA polymerase
    159..587     +  rep_origin     f1 ori (sequence partly withheld): f1 bacteriophage origin of replication; arrow indicates direction of (+) strand synthesis
    640..697     +  promoter       AmpR promoter (fragment): bla
    706..1521    -  CDS            KanR: aminoglycoside phosphotransferase; aph(3')-Ia; confers resistance to kanamycin in bacteria or G418 (Geneticin®) in eukaryotes
   1643..2231    +  rep_origin     ori: high-copy-number ColE1/pMB1/pBR322/pUC origin of replication
   2417..2556    -  misc_feature   bom: basis of mobility region from pBR322
   2658..2849    -  CDS            rop: Rop protein, which maintains plasmids at low copy number; rop
   2866..3246    +  CDS            YPB1_ECOLX: Protein predicted: Swiss-Prot protein existence level 4. From Escherichia coli.
   3318..3609    -  CDS            TcR (fragment): tetracycline efflux protein; tet; confers resistance to tetracycline
   3624..3645    -  protein_bind   CAP binding site: CAP binding activates transcription in the presence of cAMP. E. coli catabolite activator protein
   3658..4740    -  CDS            lacI: lac repressor; lacI; The lac repressor binds to the lac operator to inhibit transcription in E. coli. This inhibition can be relieved by adding lactose or isopropyl-β-D-thiogalactopyranoside (IPTG).
   4741..4818    -  promoter       lacI promoter: lacI
   4826..5105    -  CDS            TcR (fragment): tetracycline efflux protein; tet; confers resistance to tetracycline
   5131..5149    +  promoter       T7 promoter: promoter for bacteriophage T7 RNA polymerase
   5154..5170    +  protein_bind   lac operator: The lac repressor binds to the lac operator to inhibit transcription in E. coli. This inhibition can be relieved by adding lactose or isopropyl-β-D-thiogalactopyranoside (IPTG). lac repressor encoded by lacI
   5189..5211    +  RBS            RBS: efficient ribosome binding site from bacteriophage T7 gene 10 (Olins and Rangwala, 1989)
   5225..5251    +  CDS            9xHis: 9xHis affinity tag
   5261..5560    +  CDS            SMT3: SMT3_YEAST - Experimental evidence at protein level: Swiss-Prot protein existence level 1. Not known; suppressor of MIF2 mutations. From Saccharomyces cerevisiae (strain ATCC 204508 / S288c) (Baker's yeast).
   5555..6343    +  CDS            PETH_IDESA (fragment): Experimental evidence at protein level: Swiss-Prot protein existence level 1. Involved in the degradation and assimilation of the plastic poly(ethylene terephthalate) (PET), which allows I.sakaiensis to use PET as its major energy and carbon source for growth. Likely acts synergistically with MHETase to depolymerize PET (PubMed:26965627). Catalyzes the hydrolysis of PET to produce mono(2-hydroxyethyl) terephthalate (MHET) as the major product (PubMed:26965627, PubMed:29666242, PubMed:29603535, PubMed:29374183, PubMed:29235460). Also depolymerizes another semiaromatic polyester, poly(ethylene-2
>Addgene plasmid #218703 | pCDB179-Z1-PETase | addgene full sequence | sequence record 434220 | Addgene NGS Result
TAATGATCGAGGATCCGGCTGCTAACAAAGCCCGAAAGGAAGCTGAGTTGGCTGCTGCCACCGCTGAGCA
ATAACTAGCATAACCCCTTGGGGCCTCTAAACGGGTCTTGAGGGGTTTTTTGCTGAAAGGAGGAACTATA
TCCGGATTGGCGAATGGG
[124 nt withheld, positions 159-282]
C
[91 nt withheld, positions 284-374]
A
[49 nt withheld, positions 376-424]
CCTTTGACGTTGGAGTCCACGTTCTTT
[37 nt withheld, positions 452-488]
ACCCTATCTCGGTCTATTCTTTTGATTTATAAGGGATTTTGCCGATTTCGGCCTATTGGTTAAAAAATGA
GCTGATTTAACAAAAATTTAACGCGAATTTTAACAAAATATTAACGCTTACAATTTAGGTGGCACTTTTC
GGGGAAATGTGCGCGGAACCCCTATTTGTTTATTTTTCTAAATACATTCAAATATGTATCCGCTCATGAA
TTAATTCTTAGAAAAACTCATCGAGCATCAAATGAAACTGCAATTTATTCATATCAGGATTATCAATACC
ATATTTTTGAAAAAGCCGTTTCTGTAATGAAGGAGAAAACTCACCGAGGCAGTTCCATAGGATGGCAAGA
TCCTGGTATCGGTCTGCGATTCCGACTCGTCCAACATCAATACAACCTATTAATTTCCCCTCGTCAAAAA
TAAGGTTATCAAGTGAGAAATCACCATGAGTGACGACTGAATCCGGTGAGAATGGCAAAAGTTTATGCAT
TTCTTTCCAGACTTGTTCAACAGGCCAGCCATTACGCTCGTCATCAAAATCACTCGCATCAACCAAACCG
TTATTCATTCGTGATTGCGCCTGAGCGAGACGAAATACGCGATCGCTGTTAAAAGGACAATTACAAACAG
GAATCGAATGCAACCGGCGCAGGAACACTGCCAGCGCATCAACAATATTTTCACCTGAATCAGGATATTC
TTCTAATACCTGGAATGCTGTTTTCCCGGGGATCGCAGTGGTGAGTAACCATGCATCATCAGGAGTACGG
ATAAAATGCTTGATGGTCGGAAGAGGCATAAATTCCGTCAGCCAGTTTAGTCTGACCATCTCATCTGTAA
CATCATTGGCAACGCTACCTTTGCCATGTTTCAGAAACAACTCTGGCGCATCGGGCTTCCCATACAATCG
ATAGATTGTCGCACCTGATTGCCCGACATTATCGCGAGCCCATTTATACCCATATAAATCAGCATCCATG
TTGGAATTTAATCGCGGCCTAGAGCAAGACGTTTCCCGTTGAATATGGCTCATAACACCCCTTGTATTAC
TGTTTATGTAAGCAGACAGTTTTATTGTTCATGACCAAAATCCCTTAACGTGAGTTTTCGTTCCACTGAG
CGTCAGACCCCGTAGAAAAGATCAAAGGATCTTCTTGAGATCCTTTTTTTCTGCGCGTAATCTGCTGCTT
GCAAACAAAAAAACCACCGCTACCAGCGGTGGTTTGTTTGCCGGATCAAGAGCTACCAACTCTTTTTCCG
AAGGTAACTGGCTTCAGCAGAGCGCAGATACCAAATACTGTCCTTCTAGTGTAGCCGTAGTTAGGCCACC
ACTTCAAGAACTCTGTAGCACCGCCTACATACCTCGCTCTGCTAATCCTGTTACCAGTGGCTGCTGCCAG
TGGCGATAAGTCGTGTCTTACCGGGTTGGACTCAAGACGATAGTTACCGGATAAGGCGCAGCGGTCGGGC
TGAACGGGGGGTTCGTGCACACAGCCCAGCTTGGAGCGAACGACCTACACCGAACTGAGATACCTACAGC
GTGAGCTATGAGAAAGCGCCACGCTTCCCGAAGGGAGAAAGGCGGACAGGTATCCGGTAAGCGGCAGGGT
CGGAACAGGAGAGCGCACGAGGGAGCTTCCAGGGGGAAACGCCTGGTATCTTTATAGTCCTGTCGGGTTT
CGCCACCTCTGACTTGAGCGTCGATTTTTGTGATGCTCGTCAGGGGGGCGGAGCCTATGGAAAAACGCCA
GCAACGCGGCCTTTTTACGGTTCCTGGCCTTTTGCTGGCCTTTTGCTCACATGTTCTTTCCTGCGTTATC
CCCTGATTCTGTGGATAACCGTATTACCGCCTTTGAGTGAGCTGATACCGCTCGCCGCAGCCGAACGACC
GAGCGCAGCGAGTCAGTGAGCGAGGAAGCGGAAGAGCGCCTGATGCGGTATTTTCTCCTTACGCATCTGT
GCGGTATTTCACACCGCAATGGTGCACTCTCAGTACAATCTGCTCTGATGCCGCATAGTTAAGCCAGTAT
ACACTCCGCTATCGCTACGTGACTGGGTCATGGCTGCGCCCCGACACCCGCCAACACCCGCTGACGCGCC
CTGACGGGCTTGTCTGCTCCCGGCATCCGCTTACAGACAAGCTGTGACCGTCTCCGGGAGCTGCATGTGT
CAGAGGTTTTCACCGTCATCACCGAAACGCGCGAGGCAGCTGCGGTAAAGCTCATCAGCGTGGTCGTGAA
GCGATTCACAGATGTCTGCCTGTTCATCCGCGTCCAGCTCGTTGAGTTTCTCCAGAAGCGTTAATGTCTG
GCTTCTGATAAAGCGGGCCATGTTAAGGGCGGTTTTTTCCTGTTTGGTCACTGATGCCTCCGTGTAAGGG
GGATTTCTGTTCATGGGGGTAATGATACCGATGAAACGAGAGAGGATGCTCACGATACGGGTTACTGATG
ATGAACATGCCCGGTTACTGGAACGTTGTGAGGGTAAACAACTGGCGGTATGGATGCGGCGGGACCAGAG
AAAAATCACTCAGGGTCAATGCCAGCGCTTCGTTAATACAGATGTAGGTGTTCCACAGGGTAGCCAGCAG
CATCCTGCGATGCAGATCCGGAACATAATGGTGCAGGGCGCTGACTTCCGCGTTTCCAGACTTTACGAAA
CACGGAAACCGAAGACCATTCATGTTGTTGCTCAGGTCGCAGACGTTTTGCAGCAGCAGTCGCTTCACGT
TCGCTCGCGTATCGGTGATTCATTCTGCTAACCAGTAAGGCAACCCCGCCAGCCTAGCCGGGTCCTCAAC
GACAGGAGCACGATCATGCGCACCCGTGGGGCCGCCATGCCGGCGATAATGGCCTGCTTCTCGCCGAAAC
GTTTGGTGGCGGGACCAGTGACGAAGGCTTGAGCGAGGGCGTGCAAGATTCCGAATACCGCAAGCGACAG
GCCGATCATCGTCGCGCTCCAGCGAAAGCGGTCCTCGCCGAAAATGACCCAGAGCGCTGCCGGCACCTGT
CCTACGAGTTGCATGATAAAGAAGACAGTCATAAGTGCGGCGACGATAGTCATGCCCCGCGCCCACCGGA
AGGAGCTGACTGGGTTGAAGGCTCTCAAGGGCATCGGTCGAGATCCCGGTGCCTAATGAGTGAGCTAACT
TACATTAATTGCGTTGCGCTCACTGCCCGCTTTCCAGTCGGGAAACCTGTCGTGCCAGCTGCATTAATGA
ATCGGCCAACGCGCGGGGAGAGGCGGTTTGCGTATTGGGCGCCAGGGTGGTTTTTCTTTTCACCAGTGAG
ACGGGCAACAGCTGATTGCCCTTCACCGCCTGGCCCTGAGAGAGTTGCAGCAAGCGGTCCACGCTGGTTT
GCCCCAGCAGGCGAAAATCCTGTTTGATGGTGGTTAACGGCGGGATATAACATGAGCTGTCTTCGGTATC
GTCGTATCCCACTACCGAGATGTCCGCACCAACGCGCAGCCCGGACTCGGTAATGGCGCGCATTGCGCCC
AGCGCCATCTGATCGTTGGCAACCAGCATCGCAGTGGGAACGATGCCCTCATTCAGCATTTGCATGGTTT
GTTGAAAACCGGACATGGCACTCCAGTCGCCTTCCCGTTCCGCTATCGGCTGAATTTGATTGCGAGTGAG
ATATTTATGCCAGCCAGCCAGACGCAGACGCGCCGAGACAGAACTTAATGGGCCCGCTAACAGCGCGATT
TGCTGGTGACCCAATGCGACCAGATGCTCCACGCCCAGTCGCGTACCGTCTTCATGGGAGAAAATAATAC
TGTTGATGGGTGTCTGGTCAGAGACATCAAGAAATAACGCCGGAACATTAGTGCAGGCAGCTTCCACAGC
AATGGCATCCTGGTCATCCAGCGGATAGTTAATGATCAGCCCACTGACGCGTTGCGCGAGAAGATTGTGC
ACCGCCGCTTTACAGGCTTCGACGCCGCTTCGTTCTACCATCGACACCACCACGCTGGCACCCAGTTGAT
CGGCGCGAGATTTAATCGCCGCGACAATTTGCGACGGCGCGTGCAGGGCCAGACTGGAGGTGGCAACGCC
AATCAGCAACGACTGTTTGCCCGCCAGTTGTTGTGCCACGCGGTTGGGAATGTAATTCAGCTCCGCCATC
GCCGCTTCCACTTTTTCCCGCGTTTTCGCAGAAACGTGGCTGGCCTGGTTCACCACGCGGGAAACGGTCT
GATAAGAGACACCGGCATACTCTGCGACATCGTATAACGTTACTGGTTTCACATTCACCACCCTGAATTG
ACTCTCTTCCGGGCGCTATCATGCCATACCGCGAAAGGTTTTGCGCCATTCGATGGTGTCCGGGATCTCG
ACGCTCTCCCTTATGCGACTCCTGCATTAGGAAGCAGCCCAGTAGTAGGTTGAGGCCGTTGAGCACCGCC
GCCGCAAGGAATGGTGCATGCAAGGAGATGGCGCCCAACAGTCCCCCGGCCACGGGGCCTGCCACCATAC
CCACGCCGAAACAAGCGCTCATGAGCCCGAAGTGGCGAGCCCGATCTTCCCCATCGGTGATGTCGGCGAT
ATAGGCGCCAGCAACCGCACCTGTGGCGCCGGTGATGCCGGCCACGATGCGTCCGGCGTAGAGGATCGAG
ATCGATCTCGATCCCGCGAAATTAATACGACTCACTATAGGGAAATTGTGAGCGGATAACAATTCCCCTC
TAGAAATAATTTTGTTTAACTTTAAGAAGGAGATATACATATGGGTCACCACCACCACCACCACCACCAC
CACCACGGTAGCCTGCAAGATTCGGAAGTCAACCAAGAAGCAAAGCCGGAAGTCAAGCCGGAAGTGAAAC
CGGAAACCCATATTAACCTGAAAGTTAGTGACGGCAGCTCTGAAATTTTCTTTAAGATCAAAAAGACCAC
GCCGCTGCGTCGCCTGATGGAAGCGTTTGCCAAACGTCAGGGCAAGGAAATGGATAGCCTGCGTTTCCTG
TATGACGGTATTCGCATCCAGGCAGATCAAGCGCCGGAAGACCTGGACATGGAAGACAACGACATCATTG
AAGCCCACCGTGAACAGATTGGCGGCCAGACCAATCCGTATGCGCGCGGCCCCGATCCTACCGCCGCCTC
GTTGGAAGCCAGCGCGGGACCCTTTACCGTTCGTAGCTTTACCGTTAGCCGTCCGTCCGGATATGGTGCA
GGGACCGTCTATTACCCAACCAATGCAGGCGGCACCGTTGGCGCGATTGCAATCGTCCCCGGGTACACCG
CGCGTCAAAGCAGCATTAAGTGGTGGGGTCCGCGCTTAGCTAGCCATGGCTTTGTGGTTATTACCATCGA
TACGAACAGCACTCTAGACCAGCCCGAAAGCCGTAGCTCGCAACAGATGGCCGCGCTTGAACAAGTTGCG
AGCTTGAACGGGACCAGCAGTAGCCCGATTTACGGAAAGGTCGATACTGCCCGCATGGGTGTGATGGGCT
GGTCAATGGGGGGCGGCGGTTCACTTATTAGCGCCTGTAACAACCCGAGTTTAAAAGCAGCGGTTGTTCA
GGCGCCATGGCATTCTTCAACCAACTTCAGCTGTGTTACCGTGCCGACGCTGATTTTCGCGTGCGAGAAT
GATAGCATTGCACCGGTGAACAGCAGCGCGCTGCCGATTTATGATAGCATGTCCGAAAACGCAAAACAGT
TTCTGGAAATTTGTGGCGGTAGCCACTCTTGTGCCAACACCGGGAACAGCGATCAGGCACTGATCGGAAA
AAAAGGGGTTGCATGGATGAAACGATTCATGGATAATGACACCCGTTACTCAACCTTCGCCTGTGAGAAT
CCCAACAGCACACGCGTGTGTGATTTTCGCACCGCGAACTGTTCC
